Addgene plasmid #174362: pCm C-term SMT3 NikJC199U
Purpose: Expression plasmid with a TEV removable C-term 8xHis Tagged SUMO tag, and Chloramphenicol resistance. NikJ C199U cloned in the cloning site.
Depositing lab: Brandon Greene. Depositing organization: University of California, Santa Barbara. Publication: Selenocysteine substitutions in thiyl radical enzymes. Caceres JC, Bailey CA, Yokoyama K, Greene BL. Methods Enzymol. 2022;662:119-141. doi: 10.1016/bs.mie.2021.10.014. Epub 2021 Dec 7. PubMed 35101207.
Backbone
  Vector backbone: pCm C-term SMT3
  Backbone size w/o insert (bp): 3831
  Total vector size (bp): 5193
  Vector type: Bacterial Expression
Growth in bacteria
  Bacterial resistance: Chloramphenicol, 25 μg/mL
  Growth temperature: 37°C
  Growth strain: DH5alpha
  Copy number: High Copy
Gene/Insert
  Gene/Insert name: nikJ, nikkomycin biosynthesis protein P1 [Streptomyces tendae]
  Species: Streptomyces tendae
  Insert size (bp): 1362
  Mutation: C199U
  GenBank ID: CAC80908.1
  Promoter: T7
  Tag / fusion protein: SMT3 (C terminal on backbone); 8xHis (C terminal on backbone); TEV (C terminal on backbone)
  Cloning method: Gibson Cloning
  Sequencing primers: 5′ gagatataccATGGGCGAAATCGTGGACG; 3′ gtgctgccctgaaaatacaggttttcggtaccgtttccctgTGCCGGACGCAGGG
Resource information
  A portion of this plasmid was derived from a plasmid made by: NikJ gene was a gift from Dr. Kenichi Yokoyama, Department of biochemistry, Duke University medical Center, Durham, north Carolina, USA. Department of Chemistry, Duke University, Durham,
Terms and licenses: Academic/Nonprofit Terms; Industry Terms: Not Available to Industry
How to cite: pCm C-term SMT3 NikJC199U was a gift from Brandon Greene (Addgene plasmid # 174362 ; http://n2t.net/addgene:174362 ; RRID:Addgene_174362)
