[The description below was written by a language model from this plasmid's Addgene catalogue record and pLannotate feature annotations shown in this document.]
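Description:
pCm C-term SMT3 NikJC199U is a 5.2 kb bacterial expression plasmid for T7-driven production of a selenocysteine-substituted variant of NikJ, the nikkomycin biosynthesis protein P1 from Streptomyces tendae. The backbone (pCm C-term SMT3, about 3.8 kb) carries an RSF1030-type origin, which is compatible with plasmids bearing other common origins in E. coli and is listed as high copy. Selection is by chloramphenicol through a cat gene under its own promoter. A partial f1 origin and short tetracycline-resistance gene fragments are also annotated, apparently as remnants of vector construction rather than functional elements.

The expression cassette consists of a T7 promoter with an adjacent lac operator, the phage T7 gene 10 ribosome binding site, and a T7 terminator. A divergently oriented lacI gene with its own promoter supplies repressor, so expression is IPTG-inducible in hosts that provide T7 RNA polymerase. The 1362 bp nikJ insert, introduced by Gibson assembly, is not itself annotated in the feature table but corresponds to the gap between the RBS and the downstream tag elements. It is fused at its C terminus to a TEV protease recognition site, then yeast SMT3 (SUMO), then a polyhistidine tag that the catalogue describes as 8xHis. This allows affinity purification, with the SUMO-His module removable by TEV cleavage. A short match to a T7 gene 10B-derived tag lies downstream of the His tag, and the record does not say whether it is translated.

The C199U mutation replaces cysteine 199 with selenocysteine. The associated publication concerns selenocysteine substitutions in thiyl radical enzymes, which suggests use in mechanistic studies of NikJ. The record does not describe how selenocysteine incorporation is directed, and the compatible RSF origin would permit co-transformation with helper plasmids.
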