Features (pLannotate 1.2.2; 16 found; start..end, strand, type, name):
      6..70      -  CDS            TcR (fragment): tetracycline efflux protein; tet; confers resistance to tetracycline
    119..1201    -  CDS            lacI: lac repressor; lacI; The lac repressor binds to the lac operator to inhibit transcription in E. coli. This inhibition can be relieved by adding lactose or isopropyl-β-D-thiogalactopyranoside (IPTG).
   1202..1279    -  promoter       lacI promoter: lacI
   1287..1322    -  CDS            TcR (fragment): tetracycline efflux protein; tet; confers resistance to tetracycline
   1325..1343    +  promoter       T7 promoter: promoter for bacteriophage T7 RNA polymerase
   1344..1368    +  protein_bind   lac operator: The lac repressor binds to the lac operator to inhibit transcription in E. coli. This inhibition can be relieved by adding lactose or isopropyl-β-D-thiogalactopyranoside (IPTG). lac repressor encoded by lacI
   1383..1405    +  RBS            RBS: efficient ribosome binding site from bacteriophage T7 gene 10 (Olins and Rangwala, 1989)
   2789..2809    +  CDS            TEV site: tobacco etch virus (TEV) protease recognition and cleavage site
   2819..3105    +  CDS            SUMO (fragment): cleavable ubiquitin-like protein tag; S. cerevisiae SMT3 (truncated)
   3122..3145    +  CDS            9xHis (fragment): 9xHis affinity tag
   3161..3204    +  CDS            SET1 (fragment): solubility-enhancement tag derived from T7 phage gene 10B
   3212..3259    +  terminator     T7 terminator: transcription terminator for bacteriophage T7 RNA polymerase
   3296..3588    +  rep_origin     f1 ori (fragment) (sequence partly withheld): f1 bacteriophage origin of replication; arrow indicates direction of (+) strand synthesis
   3589..3691    +  promoter       cat promoter: promoter of the E. coli cat gene encoding chloramphenicol acetyltransferase
   3692..4348    +  CDS            cat: CAT_ECOLX - Experimental evidence at protein level: Swiss-Prot protein existence level 1. This enzyme is an effector of chloramphenicol resistance in bacteria. From Escherichia coli. This protein is used as a marker in many commonly used cloning vectors, such as pACYC184.
   4367..5116    -  rep_origin     RSF ori: Plasmids containing the RSF 1030 origin of replication can be propagated in E. coli cells that contain additional plasmids with compatible origins.
>Addgene plasmid #174362 | pCm C-term SMT3 NikJC199U | addgene full sequence | sequence record 342846 | Addgene NGS Result
CATGTTAGTCATGCCCCGCGCCCACCGGAAGGAGCTGACTGGGTTGAAGGCTCTCAAGGGCATCGGTCGA
GATCCCGGTGCCTAATGAGTGAGCTAAGTTACATTAATTGCGTTGCGCTCACTGCCCGCTTTCCAGTCGG
GAAACCTGTCGTGCCAGCTGCATTAATGAATCGGCCAACGCGCGGGGAGAGGCGGTTTGCGTATTGGGCG
CCAGGGTGGTTTTTCTTTTCACCAGTGAGACGGGCAACAGCTGATTGCCCTTCACCGCCTGGCCCTGAGA
GAGTTGCAGCAAGCGGTCCACGCTGGTTTGCCCCAGCAGGCGAAAATCCTGTTTGATGGTGGTTAACGGC
GGGATATAACATGAGCTGTCTTCGGTATCGTCGTATCCCACTACCGAGATGTCCGCACCAACGCGCAGCC
CGGACTCGGTAATGGCGCGCATTGCGCCCAGCGCCATCTGATCGTTGGCAACCAGCATCGCAGTGGGAAC
GATGCCCTCATTCAGCATTTGCATGGTTTGTTGAAAACCGGACATGGCACTCCAGTCGCCTTCCCGTTCC
GCTATCGGCTGAATTTGATTGCGAGTGAGATATTTATGCCAGCCAGCCAGACGCAGACGCGCCGAGACAG
AACTTAATGGGCCCGCTAACAGCGCGATTTGCTGGTGACCCAATGCGACCAGATGCTCCACGCCCAGTCG
CGTACCGTCTTCATGGGAGAAAATAATACTGTTGATGGGTGTCTGGTCAGAGACATCAAGAAATAACGCC
GGAACATTAGTGCAGGCAGCTTCCACAGCAATGGCATCCTGGTCATCCAGCGGATAGTTAATGATCAGCC
CACTGACGCGTTGCGCGAGAAGATTGTGCACCGCCGCTTTACAGGCTTCGACGCCGCTTCGTTCTACCAT
CGACACCACCACGCTGGCACCCAGTTGATCGGCGCGAGATTTAATCGCCGCGACAATTTGCGACGGCGCG
TGCAGGGCCAGACTGGAGGTGGCAACGCCAATCAGCAACGACTGTTTGCCCGCCAGTTGTTGTGCCACGC
GGTTGGGAATGTAATTCAGCTCCGCCATCGCCGCTTCCACTTTTTCCCGCGTTTTCGCAGAAACGTGGCT
GGCCTGGTTCACCACGCGGGAAACGGTCTGATAAGAGACACCGGCATACTCTGCGACATCGTATAACGTT
ACTGGTTTCACATTCACCACCCTGAATTGACTCTCTTCCGGGCGCTATCATGCCATACCGCGAAAGGTTT
TGCGCCATTCGATGGTGTCCGGGATCTCGACGCTCTCCCTTATGCGACTCCTGCATTAGGAAATTAATAC
GACTCACTATAGGGGAATTGTGAGCGGATAACAATTCCCCTGTAGAAATAATTTTGTTTAACTTTAATAA
GGAGATATACCATGGGCGAAATCGTGGACGAACCGCGTAAAATCCTGGTCATCTGGCCGCCGCAAGTGCT
GTCATACTTCAATGCTGGTCATCACCTGGCACTGTATCAGGTGACCGGTCATCTGCGTGCTGTGTACCCG
GGTGCGCAAGTTACCGCCATTGATGCATCAGTTGAACGTCTGACGTGGAAAGATCTGGGTTCGCGCCTGT
TCCAGGAACGTTATGATGTGATTGCCGTTATGAATGAATTTGATGGCATCGACGGTCTGCGTCGCCTGGT
TAGCTACGCCCGTGCACTGAACCCGGATGCACCGATTGTTACCTTTGGCCGTCTGTCTGGTGTCAATCCG
CGCTTTTTCGAACGTTTTGATATTGACGCCATCGTGGAAAACGGCGATTTCGAAAGCGGTGTGGTTGCGG
CCATCGAAGCCTTTCGCGGCCGTGCAGCTGATGCACCGGGTGTTCATCTGCGTCGCGACGGTTCGTGGGC
AGCACCGAAACGTCGCGGTGATCTGCTGCCGGCAGAAGACTGGTATCTGCCGACCCCGGATGAAATTCCG
TATGGTCACTACGACGCACTGTACTTTGATGACGCTAACAAGTTCTAGGGTATCCCGCGTCGCCGTGAAC
TGGTCGTGCCGGCAGCTCGTGGTTGTCCGGTCGGTTGCAGCTATTGTGAAGTGCCGCTGATTTACACGCG
CAAAGAACGCCGTCTGACCGTTGAACGTACGATTCAGTATATCGAAGAATCTTTTGCGGCCGCACCGTTC
GAATATGTCGCTTTTTACGCGCCGACCTTCACGCTGGATAAAAAGTGGATGGAAGAACTGTGCCGCGAAC
TGACCGGCCGTGGTTCACCGTATCCGTGGAAGTGTGCGACCACGGTTCATCACCTGAGCGAGGGTATGAT
TCGCTCTATGGGCGCTGCGGGTTGCGTTCGTATCAGTGTCGGTCTGGAAACGCTGGATCCGCAGGAAGGC
GCACTGCTGCCGCGTGCAAAACAAAAGTCCGCTATGGATCTGGACCGTCTGAGTGCCTGGTGCAAAGAAT
CCGGTATTGAACTGAATTGTTTTGTTATCGTCGGCCTGCCGGGTACCACGATTGAAGGCGCGGAACGCAC
CATCGAAGCAGTGCAGGAACGTGGCGGTCGTGCTCGTGCAACGGTTTATGCACCGTGGGAACTGGCAGGT
CCGGATCTGCTGGACCATGAAATGGCCGCATTTAATCGCCAACTGTTCGTCCCGGGCACCCACGCACTGA
CGGATGACGAACTGGCTCGTGGCTACGATATTGTGTTTGGTTCCCAGCCGGACGTCACCCAAGTGTTCGA
AAACATCCCGGCGCGCGCTGCGGGCCCGGCCCTGCGTCCGGCACAGGGAAACGGTACCGAAAACCTGTAT
TTTCAGGGCAGCACTAGTGACTCAGAAGTCAATCAAGAAGCTAAGCCAGAGGTCAAGCCAGAAGTCAAGC
CTGAGACTCACATCAATTTAAAGGTGTCCGATGGATCTTCAGAAATCTTCTTTAAGATCAAAAAGACCAC
TCCTTTAAGAAGGCTGATGGAAGCGTTCGCTAAAAGACAGGGTAAGGAAATGGACTCCTTAAGATTCTTG
TACGACGGTATTAGAATTCAAGCTGATCAGACCCCTGAAGATTTGGACATGGAGGATAACGATATTATTG
AGGCTCACAGAGAACAGATTGGTGGATCCTCGACAATGGATCACCACCACCACCACCACCACCACTAACC
TAGGCTGCTAAACAAAGCCCGAAAGGAAGCTGAGTTGGCTGCTGCCACCGCTGAGCAATAACTAGCATAA
CCCCTTGGGGCCTCTAAACGGGTCTTGAGGGGTTTTTTGCTGAAAGGAGGAACTATATCCGGATTGGCGA
ATGGG
[124 nt withheld, positions 3296-3419]
C
[91 nt withheld, positions 3421-3511]
A
[49 nt withheld, positions 3513-3561]
CCTTTGACGTTGGAGTCCACGTTCTTTTGATCGGCACGTAAGAGGTTCCAACTTTCACCATAATGAAATA
AGATCACTACCGGGCGTATTTTTTGAGTTATCGAGATTTTCAGGAGCTAAGGAAGCTAAAATGGAGAAAA
AAATCACTGGATATACCACCGTTGATATATCCCAATGGCATCGTAAAGAACATTTTGAGGCATTTCAGTC
AGTTGCTCAATGTACCTATAACCAGACCGTTCAGCTGGATATTACGGCCTTTTTAAAGACCGTAAAGAAA
AATAAGCACAAGTTTTATCCGGCCTTTATTCACATTCTTGCCCGCCTGATGAATGCTCATCCGGAATTTC
GTATGGCAATGAAAGACGGTGAGCTGGTGATATGGGATAGTGTTCACCCTTGTTACACCGTTTTCCATGA
GCAAACTGAAACGTTTTCATCGCTCTGGAGTGAATACCACGACGATTTCCGGCAGTTTCTACACATATAT
TCGCAAGATGTGGCGTGTTACGGTGAAAACCTGGCCTATTTCCCTAAAGGGTTTATTGAGAATATGTTTT
TCGTCTCAGCCAATCCCTGGGTGAGTTTCACCAGTTTTGATTTAAACGTGGCCAATATGGACAACTTCTT
CGCCCCCGTTTTCACCATGGGCAAATATTATACGCAAGGCGACAAGGTGCTGATGCCGCTGGCGATTCAG
GTTCATCATGCCGTTTGTGATGGCTTCCATGTCGGCAGAATGCTTAATGAATTACAACAGTACTGCGATG
AGTGGCAGGGCGGGGCGTAAGCAGCATGCAGCGCTCTTCCGCTTCCTCGCTCACTGACTCGCTACGCTCG
GTCGTTCGACTGCGGCGAGCGGTGTCAGCTCACTCAAAAGCGGTAATACGGTTATCCACAGAATCAGGGG
ATAAAGCCGGAAAGAACATGTGAGCAAAAAGCAAAGCACCGGAAGAAGCCAACGCCGCAGGCGTTTTTCC
ATAGGCTCCGCCCCCCTGACGAGCATCACAAAAATCGACGCTCAAGCCAGAGGTGGCGAAACCCGACAGG
ACTATAAAGATACCAGGCGTTTCCCCCTGGAAGCTCCCTCGTGCGCTCTCCTGTTCCGACCCTGCCGCTT
ACCGGATACCTGTCCGCCTTTCTCCCTTCGGGAAGCGTGGCGCTTTCTCATAGCTCACGCTGTTGGTATC
TCAGTTCGGTGTAGGTCGTTCGCTCCAAGCTGGGCTGTGTGCACGAACCCCCCGTTCAGCCCGACCGCTG
CGCCTTATCCGGTAACTATCGTCTTGAGTCCAACCCGGTAAGACACGACTTATCGCCACTGGCAGCAGCC
ATTGGTAACTGATTTAGAGGACTTTGTCTTGAAGTTATGCACCTGTTAAGGCTAAACTGAAAGAACAGAT
TTTGGTGAGTGCGGTCCTCCAACCCACTTACCTTGGTTCAAAGAGTTGGTAGCTCAGCGAACCTTGAGAA
AACCACCGTTGGTAGCGGTGGTTTTTCTTTATTTATGAGATGATGAATCAATCGGTCTATCAAGTCAACG
AACAGCTATTCCGTTACTCTAGATTTCAGTGCAATTTATCTCTTCAAATGTAGCACCTGAAGTCAGCCCC
ATACGATATAAGTTGTAATTCT
